Addgene plasmid #29089: pEMS1175
Purpose: Expression of the eGFP reporter gene was not detected in the brain and eye.
Depositing lab: Elizabeth Simpson. Depositing organization: University of British Columbia. Publication: A regulatory toolbox of MiniPromoters to drive selective expression in the brain. Portales-Casamar E, Swanson DJ, Liu L, de Leeuw CN, Banks KG, Ho Sui SJ, Fulton DL, Ali J, Amirabbasi M, Arenillas DJ, Babyak N, Black SF, Bonaguro RJ, Brauer E, Candido TR, Castellarin M, Chen J, Chen Y, Cheng JC, Chopra V, Docking TR, Dreolini L, D'Souza CA, Flynn EK, Glenn R, Hatakka K, Hearty TG, Imanian B, Jiang S, Khorasan-zadeh S, Komljenovic I, Laprise S, Liao NY, Lim JS, Lithwick S, Liu F, Liu J, Lu M, McConechy M, McLeod AJ, Milisavljevic M, Mis J, O'Connor K, Palma B, Palmquist DL, Schmouth JF, Swanson MI, Tam B, Ticoll A, Turner JL, Varhol R, Vermeulen J, Watkins RF, Wilson G, Wong BK, Wong SH, Wong TY, Yang GS, Ypsilanti AR, Jones SJ, Holt RA, Goldowitz D, Wasserman WW, Simpson EM. Proc Natl Acad Sci U S A. 2010 Sep 21. 107(38):16589-94. 10.1073/pnas.1009158107 PubMed 20807748.
Backbone
  Vector backbone: pEMS1307
  Backbone size w/o insert (bp): 16482
  Vector type: Pleiades Promoter Project [sic, Pleaides Plieades]
Growth in bacteria
  Bacterial resistance: Ampicillin, 100 μg/mL
  Growth temperature: 37°C
  Growth strain: DH5alpha
  Growth instructions: DH10B
  Copy number: High Copy
Gene/Insert
  Gene/Insert name: Ple241 (alt names: UGT8; UDP galactosyltransferase 8A)
  Species: H. sapiens (human)
  Insert size (bp): 3325
  Entrez Gene: UGT8 (a.k.a. CGT, UGT4)
  Tag / fusion protein: EGFP-NLS (C terminal on backbone)
  Cloning method: Restriction Enzyme; 5′ cloning site FseI (unknown if destroyed); 3′ cloning site AscI (unknown if destroyed)
  Sequencing primers: 5′ Unknown
Terms and licenses: Academic/Nonprofit Terms; Industry Terms: Not Available to Industry
How to cite: pEMS1175 was a gift from Elizabeth Simpson (Addgene plasmid # 29089 ; http://n2t.net/addgene:29089 ; RRID:Addgene_29089)
