[The description below was written by a language model from this plasmid's Addgene catalogue record.]
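Description:
pEMS1175 is a Pleiades Promoter Project plasmid built on the large pEMS1307 backbone (about 16.5 kb without insert). It carries the human MiniPromoter Ple241, a roughly 3.3 kb regulatory insert derived from the UGT8 locus (UDP galactosyltransferase 8A, also known as CGT or UGT4). The insert was placed by restriction cloning between FseI and AscI sites, upstream of a reporter supplied by the backbone and recorded as EGFP-NLS, an enhanced green fluorescent protein joined to a nuclear localisation signal. Although the record lists the reporter as a C-terminal tag, the insert is a promoter element rather than a coding sequence. The arrangement is therefore best read as Ple241 driving transcription of nuclear-targeted EGFP, so that cells in which the MiniPromoter is active would show green nuclei.

The plasmid is maintained in E. coli as a high-copy construct under ampicillin selection. No feature table is provided, so the origin of replication and the other contents of the backbone are not stated. These unstated contents include any genomic targeting arms, polyadenylation signals or mammalian selection cassettes that might account for the backbone's size.

The construct belongs to a collection of compact human regulatory sequences designed and tested for selective expression in particular brain regions and cell types. For this construct the outcome was negative: eGFP reporter expression was not detected in the brain or the eye. It is therefore mainly useful as a documented negative result for the UGT8-derived design and as a point of comparison for redesigning MiniPromoters. The record notes that distribution is limited to academic and nonprofit users.
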