>Addgene plasmid #29089 | pEMS1175 | addgene partial sequence | sequence record 37861 | EGFP-N 5'-CGTCGCCGTCCAGCTCGACCAG-3'
GTTCCTATACCTTTTGAAGAATAGGAACTTCGGAATAGGAACTTCGGCGCGCCCGAGTTTGAGTGTGTGT
CTGCCGCGTAATTGTATCCGGGACAGAAGGGACCTGTGTTTGTGCGCTGAATCAGGTGTCGCCGCCTTCG
GTGGTTCGGGGGCGTAAGGGAGGCTTCGGAGTTAGCGTGTTGGCTAAGGAGGGCTCTCTGGGTTCACAGT
TGATAGCAATGCTTTAACCGTGTCCTCCCTCGGGTCCTCAGCGCGCCTGCTCGTCCGCAGCTCCCAGCGG
GCGGCCAGGCCCCCCCGCCCTGCGCGCGGCGAGCAGAGCTGGAGCGCGCCGCTGCCCTTCCGCACTTGGC
TCAGCGGGGCACGACACGGGCCGCCACGCGCTCAGCCTAGCATCACTCGCCTCTGACTGCGAGCGCCTCC
AGCTCCCCGGGCTGGGGCATGGATGCAGACGCGCCTTCGTACCACGCGCTCGCAGGCTGGGCAAGGGGCA
GCGCGTTGGGATNCGGCCAGTCGTCCGCTGAGCGCGGTTGGCTTGCANGCTGGGACTTTTCGCGAGCCCT
CTGGGCGCTCGAGTTGCGAACTCTGACACCGGCACGTGGCCCC
