>Addgene plasmid #29089 | pEMS1175 | addgene partial sequence | sequence record 42804 | pEMS1307-fwd 5'-ccgcacgtctaagaaaccat-3'
CACGAGGCCCTTTCGTCTTCAAGAATTAATTCCGATCATATTCAATAACCCTTAATGAATTCGAGCTCCT
AGGCCGGCCTGAGAGACTGCTGGTACTTTGTATATAGAAATTTAAACAGAAAGTTGTTTGGAATTGTTTG
TTCTGAGTTCCTGGGAATCTGGGGCTATGTGCATTATATTTTTCTAAATTCCCAAGATAATTGAGCTTTA
ATTCAGGTCTCGATAGTTGGATCCACATTACCTTCATTGTATTACCGGTATTTCTCTTATGCACATAAGT
AACGAGTGCTAGATCCCTATCTGTCAGTTCGGTGGGAGAATTGCATAAATATCCCCAGCTGCTTACTAAA
TATGCAGATTCTTGGGTTTCTCCCTAGACTCCATGACAGCTTATTTGCTGAGGTGACTTTGGAACCTGTA
TTTTTAGTAAGTACTTGAGGTGATTCTTCTGGACGCCAGAATTTGAAAACAACTTCATTAGGTGATTATA
TCTTTGTGTTTTAAATAGTTAAATTTAATCACCATCATCAGGCATTAATTGGATACATACTGTGTACAAG
GTACTGAGTGCAGTCTGNTGATATTCGTATTATCTTATTTTTATTTTCTCACTATATTTTTGTTTTTATC
TTACCTTCCTGCTTAATGTTTTCAGAGAAACTCCCCAGGTGGGCCTAAGCCAGCTATCACTGATAAGCAA
ATAGGGTT
